>Addgene plasmid #73316 | pJK141 | depositor full sequence | sequence record 135024 | pJK141 sequence 4617 bps
AGATCTAACATCCAAAGACGAAAGGTTGAATGAAACCTTTTTGCCATCCGACATCCACAGGTCCATTCTC
ACACATAAGTGCCAAACGCAACAGGAGGGGATACACTAGCAGCAGACCGTTGCAAACGCAGGACCTCCAC
TCCTCTTCTCCTCAACACCCACTTTTGCCATCGAAAAACCAGCCCAGTTATTGGGCTTGATTGGAGCTCG
CTCATTCCAATTCCTTCTATTAGGCTACTAACACCATGACTTTATTAGCCTGTCTATCCTGGCCCCCCTG
GCGAGGTTCATGTTTGTTTATTTCCGAATGCAACAAGCTCCGCATTACACCCGAACATCACTCCAGATGA
GGGCTTTCTGAGTGTGGGGTCAAATAGTTTCATGTTCCCCAAATGGCCCAAAACTGACAGTTTAAACGCT
GTCTTGGAACCTAATATGACAAAAGCGTGATCTCATCCAAGATGAACTAAGTTTGGTTCGTTGAAATGCT
AACGGCCAGTTGGTCAAAAAGAAACTTCCAAAAGTCGGCATACCGTTTGTCTTGTTTGGTATTGATTGAC
GAATGCTCAAAAATAATCTCATTAATGCTTAGCGCAGTCTCTCTATCGCTTCTGAACCCCGGTGCACCTG
TGCCGAAACGCAAATGGGGAAACACCCGCTTTTTGGATGATTATGCATTGTCTCCACATTGTATGCTTCC
AAGATTCTGGTGGGAATACTGCTGATAGCCTAACGTTCATGATCAAAATTTAACTGTTCTAACCCCTACT
TGACAGCAATATATAAACAGAAGGAAGCTGCCCTGTCTTAAACCTTTTTTTTTATCATCATTATTAGCTT
ACTTTCATAATTGCGACTGGTTCCAATTGACAAGCTTTTGATTTTAACGACTTTTAACGACAACTTGAGA
AGATCAAAAAACAACTAATTATTCGAAACGAGGAATTCACGTGGATCATCATTGCAAAGCCATAAACTCT
GAGAGGAACACAAGTGCATACAATCACTAGATATTTGCAAAGTCGTAATGTTGGAGTACACGGCAGGATT
AATAAGACGAAACAAGAAAAAGTTTCTTATATCCTCTGGAATCATAGGAGTAGGTTACTATGTAACCAAA
ACTATCAATAACAAGATCCAAGAATTCCAAAACCGCTCGAGATCCATGGGTGGTGGCGGCCGCGGTAGAA
CTTCTCAAAAACCGTTGATGGAGCGTGTTTCTGTCGACCCGCCGTTCACCGTGTCTGACCTGAAACAAGC
TATCCCGCCACACTGTTTCAAGCGTTCTGTGATCAGATCTTCTTACTACATCGTACACGACGCGATAATC
GCTTACATTTTCTACTTCCTGGCTGACAAATACATCCCTATTCTGCCAGCCCCGCTAGCCTACCTAGCTT
GGCCGCTGTATTGGTTCTGTCAAGCTTCTATCCTGACCGGTCTGTGGGTAATCGGCCACGAGTGCGGTCA
CCACGCGTTCTCTGACTACCAGTGGGTAGACGACACCGTTGGTTTCATTTTGCACTCTTTCCTAATGACT
CCATACTTCAGCTGGAAATACTCTCACCGTAACCACCACGCTAACACGAATTCTCTGGACAACGATGAGG
TTTACATCCCGAAATCTAAAGCCAAAGTAGCTCTGTACTATAAAGTTCTGAACCACCCCCCGGGTCGTTT
ATTAATCATGTTCATCACCTTCACTTTAGGTTTCCCATTATACCTCTTCACCAACATCTCTGGTAAAAAA
TACGAGCGTTTCGCTAACCACTTCGATCCGATGAGTCCAATCTTCAAGGAGAGAGAGAGATTCCAGGTTC
TGCTGTCCGACCTAGGTCTACTAGCTGTTTTATACGGTGTTAAATTGGCTGTTGCTGCTAAGGGTGCCGC
TTGGGTAACCTGCATCTATGGGATCCCGGTTCTAGGCGTGTTCATCTTCTTCGATATCATCACTTACCTG
CACCACACCCACCTGTCCTTGCCACACTACGACTCTTCTGAGTGGAACTGGCTGCGTGGAGCTCTATCTA
CCATCGACAGAGACTTCGGTTTCCTGAACTCTGTTCTGCACGATGTTACCCACACCCACGTAATGCATCA
CTTGTTCAGCTACATCCCGCACTACCACGCTAAGGAGGCTAGAGACGCTATCAACACTGTTCTGGGCGAC
TTCTACAAAATCGATAGAACTCCAATATTGAAAGCCATGTGGCGTGAGGCTAAGGAGTGCATCTTCATCG
AGCCAGAGAAAGGCAGAGAGTCTAAAGGTGTTTACTGGTACAACAAATTCGCGGGGCCCGAACAAAAACT
CATCTCAGAAGAGGATCTGAATAGCGCCGTCGACCATCATCATCATCATCATTGAGTTTTAGCCTTAGAC
ATGACTGTTCCTCAGTTCAAGTTGGGCACTTACGAGAAGACCGGTCTTGCTAGATTCTAATCAAGAGGAT
GTCAGAATGCCATTTGCCTGAGAGATGCAGGCTTCATTTTTGATACTTTTTTATTTGTAACCTATATAGT
ATAGGATTTTTTTTGTCATTTTGTTTCTTCTCGTACGAGCTTGCTCCTGATCAGCCTATCTCGCAGCTGA
TGAATATCTTGTGGTAGGGGTTTGGGAAAATCATTCGAGTTTGATGTTTTTCTTGGTATTTCCCACTCCT
CTTCAGAGTACAGAAGATTAAGTGAGACCTTCGTTTGTGCGGATCCCCCACACACCATAGCTTCAAAATG
TTTCTACTCCTTTTTTACTCTTCCAGATTTTCTCGGACTCCGCGCATCGCCGTACCACTTCAAAACACCC
AAGCACAGCATACTAAATTTTCCCTCTTTCTTCCTCTAGGGTGTCGTTAATTACCCGTACTAAAGGTTTG
GAAAAGAAAAAAGAGACCGCCTCGTTTCTTTTTCTTCGTCGAAAAAGGCAATAAAAATTTTTATCACGTT
TCTTTTTCTTGAAATTTTTTTTTTTAGTTTTTTTCTCTTTCAGTGACCTCCATTGATATTTAAGTTAATA
AACGGTCTTCAATTTCTCAAGTTTCAGTTTCATTTTTCTTGTTCTATTACAACTTTTTTTACTTCTTGTT
CATTAGAAAGAAAGCATAGCAATCTAATCTAAGGGGCGGTGTTGACAATTAATCATCGGCATAGTATATC
GGCATAGTATAATACGACAAGGTGAGGAACTAAACCATGGCCAAGTTGACCAGTGCCGTTCCGGTGCTCA
CCGCGCGCGACGTCGCCGGAGCGGTCGAGTTCTGGACCGACCGGCTCGGGTTCTCCCGGGACTTCGTGGA
GGACGACTTCGCCGGTGTGGTCCGGGACGACGTGACCCTGTTCATCAGCGCGGTCCAGGACCAGGTGGTG
CCGGACAACACCCTGGCCTGGGTGTGGGTGCGCGGCCTGGACGAGCTGTACGCCGAGTGGTCGGAGGTCG
TGTCCACGAACTTCCGGGACGCCTCCGGGCCGGCCATGACCGAGATCGGCGAGCAGCCGTGGGGGCGGGA
GTTCGCCCTGCGCGACCCGGCCGGCAACTGCGTGCACTTCGTGGCCGAGGAGCAGGACTGACACGTCCGA
CGGCGGCCCACGGGTCCCAGGCCTCGGAGATCCGTCCCCCTTTTCCTTTGTCGATATCATGTAATTAGTT
ATGTCACGCTTACATTCACGCCCTCCCCCCACATCCGCTCTAACCGAAAAGGAAGGAGTTAGACAACCTG
AAGTCTAGGTCCCTATTTATTTTTTTATAGTTATGTTAGTATTAAGAACGTTATTTATATTTCAAATTTT
TCTTTTTTTTCTGTACAGACGCGTGTACGCATGTAACATTATACTGAAAACCTTGCTTGAGAAGGTTTTG
GGACGCTCGAAGGCTTTAATTTGCAAGCTGGAGACCAACATGTGAGCAAAAGGCCAGCAAAAGGCCAGGA
ACCGTAAAAAGGCCGCGTTGCTGGCGTTTTTCCATAGGCTCCGCCCCCCTGACGAGCATCACAAAAATCG
ACGCTCAAGTCAGAGGTGGCGAAACCCGACAGGACTATAAAGATACCAGGCGTTTCCCCCTGGAAGCTCC
CTCGTGCGCTCTCCTGTTCCGACCCTGCCGCTTACCGGATACCTGTCCGCCTTTCTCCCTTCGGGAAGCG
TGGCGCTTTCTCAATGCTCACGCTGTAGGTATCTCAGTTCGGTGTAGGTCGTTCGCTCCAAGCTGGGCTG
TGTGCACGAACCCCCCGTTCAGCCCGACCGCTGCGCCTTATCCGGTAACTATCGTCTTGAGTCCAACCCG
GTAAGACACGACTTATCGCCACTGGCAGCAGCCACTGGTAACAGGATTAGCAGAGCGAGGTATGTAGGCG
GTGCTACAGAGTTCTTGAAGTGGTGGCCTAACTACGGCTACACTAGAAGGACAGTATTTGGTATCTGCGC
TCTGCTGAAGCCAGTTACCTTCGGAAAAAGAGTTGGTAGCTCTTGATCCGGCAAACAAACCACCGCTGGT
AGCGGTGGTTTTTTTGTTTGCAAGCAGCAGATTACGCGCAGAAAAAAAGGATCTCAAGAAGATCCTTTGA
TCTTTTCTACGGGGTCTGACGCTCAGTGGAACGAAAACTCACGTTAAGGGATTTTGGTCATGAGATC
Features (pLannotate 1.2.2; 11 found; start..end, strand, type, name):
      2..940     +  promoter       AOX1 promoter: Pichia pastoris AOX1; inducible promoter, regulated by methanol
   1028..1162    +  CDS            PEX3 (fragment): PEX3_PICPA - Also known as PAS2. Experimental evidence at protein level: Swiss-Prot protein existence level 1. Involved in peroxisome biosynthesis. From Komagataella pastoris (Yeast) (Pichia pastoris).
   1166..2290    +  CDS            FAD12_CREAL: Experimental evidence at protein level: Swiss-Prot protein existence level 1. Changes the delta-12 double bond of linoleic acid into a triple bond in the biosynthesis of crepenynic acid. From Crepis alpina (Hawksbeard).
   2345..2362    +  CDS            capTEV™ (fragment): composite tag for in vivo biotinylation, TEV protease cleavage, and 6xHis tagging
   2372..2437    +  CDS            AOX1 (fragment): ALOX1_KOMPC - Experimental evidence at protein level: Swiss-Prot protein existence level 1. Major isoform of alcohol oxidase, which catalyzes the oxidation of methanol to formaldehyde and hydrogen peroxide, the first step in the methanol utilization pathway of methylotrophic yeasts. From Komagataella phaffii (strain ATCC 76273 / CBS 7435 / CECT 11047 / NRRL Y-11430 / Wegner 21-1) (Yeast) (Pichia pastoris).
   2441..2687    +  terminator     AOX1 terminator: Pichia pastoris AOX1; transcription terminator for AOX1
   2702..3113    +  promoter       TEF1 promoter: S. cerevisiae TEF1; promoter for EF-1α
   3121..3168    +  promoter       EM7 promoter: synthetic bacterial promoter&nbsp
   3187..3561    +  CDS            BleoR: antibiotic-binding protein; Sh ble from Streptoalloteichus hindustanus; confers resistance to bleomycin, phleomycin, and Zeocin™
   3627..3874    +  terminator     CYC1 terminator: S. cerevisiae CYC1; transcription terminator for CYC1
   3949..4537    -  rep_origin     ori: high-copy-number ColE1/pMB1/pBR322/pUC origin of replication
