[The description below was written by a language model from this plasmid's Addgene catalogue record and pLannotate feature annotations shown in this document.]
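Description:
pJK141 is a yeast expression plasmid built on the pPICZA backbone for methanol-inducible protein production in Pichia pastoris (Komagataella). It is 4,617 bp in total and replicates in E. coli from a high-copy ColE1/pUC-type origin. No yeast replication origin is annotated, consistent with pPICZ-type vectors being used by integration into the host genome. A single Sh ble (BleoR) gene provides Zeocin selection in both hosts. It sits behind tandem promoters, the S. cerevisiae TEF1 promoter for expression in yeast and the synthetic EM7 promoter for expression in bacteria, and is followed by the CYC1 terminator.

The payload is a synthetic gene encoding the Crepis alpina delta-12 fatty acid acetylenase (vFAD2), an enzyme that converts the delta-12 double bond of linoleic acid into a triple bond in crepenynic acid biosynthesis. It was cloned between PmlI and ApaI sites, both retained, under the AOX1 promoter and upstream of the AOX1 terminator. At its N terminus the coding sequence is fused to a short fragment of P. pastoris Pas2p (PEX3), a protein involved in peroxisome biogenesis. The record calls this fragment a signal sequence, and it presumably directs the enzyme to the peroxisomal membrane, although the record does not say so explicitly. The backbone supplies C-terminal c-myc and His6 tags for detection and affinity purification. The automated annotation picks up the His6 stretch only as a fragment of a composite tag and does not call the c-myc epitope separately. The small AOX1 coding fragment annotated just before the terminator is part of the native AOX1 3′ region rather than an expressed element. The construct is suited to inducible heterologous expression and study of this plant acetylenase in Pichia.
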