Addgene plasmid #73316: pJK141
Purpose: Encodes Crepis alpina delta-12 fatty acid acetylenase (vFAD2) with Pas2p signal sequence, c-myc tag, and His6-tag
Depositing lab: T. J. Kappock. Depositing organization: Washington University in Saint Louis.
Backbone
  Vector backbone: pPICZA
  Backbone size w/o insert (bp): 3329
  Total vector size (bp): 4617
  Vector type: Yeast Expression
  Selectable markers: Zeocin
Growth in bacteria
  Bacterial resistance: Bleocin (Zeocin), 50 μg/mL
  Growth temperature: 37°C
  Growth strain: DH5alpha
  Copy number: Unknown
Gene/Insert
  Gene/Insert name: delta-12 fatty acid acetylenase (alt name: vFAD2)
  Species: Crepis alpina
  Mutation: synthetic gene
  GenBank ID: ABC00769.1
  Promoter: AOX1
  Tag / fusion protein: c-myc (C terminal on backbone); His6 (C terminal on backbone); Pas2p signal sequence (N terminal on insert)
  Cloning method: Restriction Enzyme; 5′ cloning site PmlI (not destroyed); 3′ cloning site ApaI (not destroyed)
  Sequencing primers: 5′ 5'-AOX1 primer; 3′ 3'-AOX primer
Terms and licenses: Academic/Nonprofit Terms; Industry Terms: Not Available to Industry
How to cite: pJK141 was a gift from T. J. Kappock (Addgene plasmid # 73316 ; http://n2t.net/addgene:73316 ; RRID:Addgene_73316)
