>Addgene plasmid #73316 | pJK141 | addgene partial sequence | sequence record 138887 | pBR322ori-3 5'-tttgtttgcaagcagcagat-3'
TTTGATCTTTTCTACGGGGTCTGACGCTCAGTGGAACGAAAACTCACGTTAAGGGATTTTGGTCATGAGA
TCAGATCTAACATCCAAAGACGAAAGGTTGAATGAAACCTTTTTGCCATCCGACATCCACAGGTCCATTC
TCACACATAAGTGCCAAACGCAACAGGAGGGGATACACTAGCAGCAGACCGTTGCAAACGCAGGACCTCC
ACTCCTCTTCTCCTCAACACCCACTTTTGCCATCGAAAAACCAGCCCAGTTATTGGGCTTGATTGGAGCT
CGCTCATTCCAATTCCTTCTATTAGGCTACTAACACCATGACTTTATTAGCCTGTCTATCCTGGCCCCCC
TGGCGAGGTTCATGTTTGTTTATTTCCGAATGCAACAAGCTCCGCATTACACCCGAACATCACTCCAGAT
GAGGGCTTTCTGAGTGTGGGGTCAAATAGTTTCATGTTCCCCAAATGGCCCAAAACTGACAGTTTAAACG
CTGTCTTGGAACCTAATATGACAAAAGCGTGATCTCATCCAAGATGAACTAAGTTTGGTTCGTTGAAATG
CTAACGGCCAGTTGGTCAAAAAGAAACTTCCAAAAGTCGGCATACCGTTTGTCTTGTTTGGTATTGATTG
ACGAATGCTCAAAAATAATCTCATTAATGCTTAGCGCAGTCTCTCTATCGCTTCTGAACCCCGGTGCACC
TGTGCCGAAACGCAAATGGGGAAACACCCGCTTTTTGGATGATTATGCATTGTCTCCACATTGTATGCTT
CCAAGATTCTGGTGGGAATACTGCTGATAGCCTAACGTTCATGATCAAAATTTAACTGTTCTAACCCCTA
CTTGACAGCAATATATAAACAGAAGGAAGCTGCCCTGTCTTAAACCTTTTTTTTTATCATCATTATTAGC
TTACTTTCATAATTGCGACTGGTTCCAATTGACAAGCTTTTGATTTTAACGACTTTTAC
