>Addgene plasmid #73316 | pJK141 | addgene partial sequence | sequence record 138899 | 3_AOX1_primer 5'-gcaaatggcattctgacatcc-3'
TTCTCGTAAGTGCCCAACTTGAACTGAGGAACAGTCATGTCTAAGGCTAAAACTCAATGATGATGATGAT
GATGGTCGACGGCGCTATTCAGATCCTCTTCTGAGATGAGTTTTTGTTCGGGCCCCGCGAATTTGTTGTA
CCAGTAAACACCTTTAGACTCTCTGCCTTTCTCTGGCTCGATGAAGATGCACTCCTTAGCCTCACGCCAC
ATGGCTTTCAATATTGGAGTTCTATCGATTTTGTAGAAGTCGCCCAGAACAGTGTTGATAGCGTCTCTAG
CCTCCTTAGCGTGGTAGTGCGGGATGTAGCTGAACAAGTGATGCATTACGTGGGTGTGGGTAACATCGTG
CAGAACAGAGTTCAGGAAACCGAAGTCTCTGTCGATGGTAGATAGAGCTCCACGCAGCCAGTTCCACTCA
GAAGAGTCGTAGTGTGGCAAGGACAGGTGGGTGTGGTGCAGGTAAGTGATGATATCGAAGAAGATGAACA
CGCCTAGAACCGGGATCCCATAGATGCAGGTTACCCAAGCGGCACCCTTAGCAGCAACAGCCAATTTAAC
ACCGTATAAAACAGCTAGTAGACCTAGGTCGGACAGCAGAACCTGGAATCTCTCTCTCTCCTTGAAGATT
GGACTCATCGGATCGAAGTGGTTAGCGAAACGCTCGTATTTTTTACCAGAGATGTTGGTGAAGAGGTATA
ATGGGAAACCTAAAGTGAAGGTGATGAACATGATTAATAAACGACCCGGGGGGTGGTTCAGAACTTTATA
GTACAGAGCTACTTTGGCTTTAGATTTCGGGATGTAAACCTCATCGTTGTCCAGAGAATTCGTGTTAGCG
TGGTGGTTACGGTGAGAGTATTTCCAGCTGAAGTATGGAGTCATTAGGAAAGAGTGCAAAATGAAACCAA
CGGTGTCGTCTACCCACTGGTAGTCAGAGAACGCGTGGTGACCGCACTCGTGGCCGATTACCCACAGACC
GGTCAGGATAGAAGCTTGACAGAACCAATACAGCGGCCAAGCTAGGTAGGCTAGCGGGGCTGGC
